>Addgene plasmid #76643 | CHEK1 gRNA (BRDN0001145520) | addgene full sequence | sequence record 186224 | Addgene Assembled Sequence
CCCGGGTGCAAAGATGGATAAAGTTTTAAACAGAGAGGAATCTTTGCAGCTAATGGACCTTCTAGGTCTT
GAAAGGAGTGGGAATTGGCTCCGGTGCCCGTCAGTGGGCAGAGCGCACATCGCCCACAGTCCCCGAGAAG
TTGGGGGGAGGGGTCGGCAATTGATCCGGTGCCTAGAGAAGGTGGCGCGGGGTAAACTGGGAAAGTGATG
TCGTGTACTGGCTCCGCCTTTTTCCCGAGGGTGGGGGAGAACCGTATATAAGTGCAGTAGTCGCCGTGAA
CGTTCTTTTTCGCAACGGGTTTGCCGCCAGAACACAGGTAAGTGCCGTGTGTGGTTCCCGCGGGCCTGGC
CTCTTTACGGGTTATGGCCCTTGCGTGCCTTGAATTACTTCCACCTGGCTGCAGTACGTGATTCTTGATC
CCGAGCTTCGGGTTGGAAGTGGGTGGGAGAGTTCGAGGCCTTGCGCTTAAGGAGCCCCTTCGCCTCGTGC
TTGAGTTGAGGCCTGGCCTGGGCGCTGGGGCCGCCGCGTGCGAATCTGGTGGCACCTTCGCGCCTGTCTC
GCTGCTTTCGATAAGTCTCTAGCCATTTAAAATTTTTGATGACCTGCTGCGACGCTTTTTTTCTGGCAAG
ATAGTCTTGTAAATGCGGGCCAAGATCTGCACACTGGTATTTCGGTTTTTGGGGCCGCGGGCGGCGACGG
GGCCCGTGCGTCCCAGCGCACATGTTCGGCGAGGCGGGGCCTGCGAGCGCGGCCACCGAGAATCGGACGG
GGGTAGTCTCAAGCTGGCCGGCCTGCTCTGGTGCCTGGCCTCGCGCCGCCGTGTATCGCCCCGCCCTGGG
CGGCAAGGCTGGCCCGGTCGGCACCAGTTGCGTGAGCGGAAAGATGGCCGCTTCCCGGCCCTGCTGCAGG
GAGCTCAAAATGGAGGACGCGGCGCTCGGGAGAGCGGGCGGGTGAGTCACCCACACAAAGGAAAAGGGCC
TTTCCGTCCTCAGCCGTCGCTTCATGTGACTCCACGGAGTACCGGGCGCCGTCCAGGCACCTCGATTAGT
TCTCGAGCTTTTGGAGTACGTCGTCTTTAGGTTGGGGGGAGGGGTTTTATGCGATGGAGTTTCCCCACAC
TGAGTGGGTGGAGACTGAAGTTAGGCCAGCTTGGCACTTGATGTAATTCTCCTTGGAATTTGCCCTTTTT
GAGTTTGGATCTTGGTTCATTCTCAAGCCTCAGACAGTGGTTCAAAGTTTTTTTCTTCCATTTCAGGTGT
CGTGACGTACGGCCACCATGACCGAGTACAAGCCCACGGTGCGCCTCGCCACCCGCGACGACGTCCCCAG
GGCCGTACGCACCCTCGCCGCCGCGTTCGCCGACTACCCCGCCACGCGCCACACCGTCGATCCGGACCGC
CACATCGAGCGGGTCACCGAGCTGCAAGAACTCTTCCTCACGCGCGTCGGGCTCGACATCGGCAAGGTGT
GGGTCGCGGACGACGGCGCCGCCGTGGCGGTCTGGACCACGCCGGAGAGCGTCGAAGCGGGGGCGGTGTT
CGCCGAGATCGGCCCGCGCATGGCCGAGTTGAGCGGTTCCCGGCTGGCCGCGCAGCAACAGATGGAAGGC
CTCCTGGCGCCGCACCGGCCCAAGGAGCCCGCGTGGTTCCTGGCCACCGTCGGAGTCTCGCCCGACCACC
AGGGCAAGGGTCTGGGCAGCGCCGTCGTGCTCCCCGGAGTGGAGGCGGCCGAGCGCGCCGGGGTGCCCGC
CTTCCTGGAGACCTCCGCGCCCCGCAACCTCCCCTTCTACGAGCGGCTCGGCTTCACCGTCACCGCCGAC
GTCGAGGTGCCCGAAGGACCGCGCACCTGGTGCATGACCCGCAAGCCCGGTGCCTGAACGCGTTAAGTCG
ACAATCAACCTCTGGATTACAAAATTTGTGAAAGATTGACTGGTATTCTTAACTATGTTGCTCCTTTTAC
GCTATGTGGATACGCTGCTTTAATGCCTTTGTATCATGCTATTGCTTCCCGTATGGCTTTCATTTTCTCC
TCCTTGTATAAATCCTGGTTGCTGTCTCTTTATGAGGAGTTGTGGCCCGTTGTCAGGCAACGTGGCGTGG
TGTGCACTGTGTTTGCTGACGCAACCCCCACTGGTTGGGGCATTGCCACCACCTGTCAGCTCCTTTCCGG
GACTTTCGCTTTCCCCCTCCCTATTGCCACGGCGGAACTCATCGCCGCCTGCCTTGCCCGCTGCTGGACA
GGGGCTCGGCTGTTGGGCACTGACAATTCCGTGGTGTTGTCGGGGAAATCATCGTCCTTTCCTTGGCTGC
TCGCCTGTGTTGCCACCTGGATTCTGCGCGGGACGTCCTTCTGCTACGTCCCTTCGGCCCTCAATCCAGC
GGACCTTCCTTCCCGCGGCCTGCTGCCGGCTCTGCGGCCTCTTCCGCGTCTTCGCCTTCGCCCTCAGACG
AGTCGGATCTCCCTTTGGGCCGCCTCCCCGCGTCGACTTTAAGACCAATGACTTACAAGGCAGCTGTAGA
TCTTAGCCACTTTTTAAAAGAAAAGGGGGGACTGGAAGGGCTAATTCACTCCCAACGAAGACAAGATCTG
CTTTTTGCTTGTACTGGGTCTCTCTGGTTAGACCAGATCTGAGCCTGGGAGCTCTCTGGCTAACTAGGGA
ACCCACTGCTTAAGCCTCAATAAAGCTTGCCTTGAGTGCTTCAAGTAGTGTGTGCCCGTCTGTTGTGTGA
CTCTGGTAACTAGAGATCCCTCAGACCCTTTTAGTCAGTGTGGAAAATCTCTAGCAGTACGTATAGTAGT
TCATGTCATCTTATTATTCAGTATTTATAACTTGCAAAGAAATGAATATCAGAGAGTGAGAGGAACTTGT
TTATTGCAGCTTATAATGGTTACAAATAAAGCAATAGCATCACAAATTTCACAAATAAAGCATTTTTTTC
ACTGCATTCTAGTTGTGGTTTGTCCAAACTCATCAATGTATCTTATCATGTCTGGCTCTAGCTATCCCGC
CCCTAACTCCGCCCATCCCGCCCCTAACTCCGCCCAGTTCCGCCCATTCTCCGCCCCATGGCTGACTAAT
TTTTTTTATTTATGCAGAGGCCGAGGCCGCCTCGGCCTCTGAGCTATTCCAGAAGTAGTGAGGAGGCTTT
TTTGGAGGCCTAGGGACGTACCCAATTCGCCCTATAGTGAGTCGTATTACGCGCGCTCACTGGCCGTCGT
TTTACAACGTCGTGACTGGGAAAACCCTGGCGTTACCCAACTTAATCGCCTTGCAGCACATCCCCCTTTC
GCCAGCTGGCGTAATAGCGAAGAGGCCCGCACCGATCGCCCTTCCCAACAGTTGCGCAGCCTGAATGGCG
AATGGG
[124 nt withheld, positions 3367-3490]
C
[91 nt withheld, positions 3492-3582]
A
[49 nt withheld, positions 3584-3632]
CCTTTGACGTTGGAGTCCACGTTCTTT
[37 nt withheld, positions 3660-3696]
ACCCTATCTCGGTCTATTCTTTTGATTTATAAGGGATTTTGCCGATTTCGGCCTATTGGTTAAAAAATGA
GCTGATTTAACAAAAATTTAACGCGAATTTTAACAAAATATTAACGCTTACAATTTAGGTGGCACTTTTC
GGGGAAATGTGCGCGGAACCCCTATTTGTTTATTTTTCTAAATACATTCAAATATGTATCCGCTCATGAG
ACAATAACCCTGATAAATGCTTCAATAATATTGAAAAAGGAAGAGTATGAGTATTCAACATTTCCGTGTC
GCCCTTATTCCCTTTTTTGCGGCATTTTGCCTTCCTGTTTTTGCTCACCCAGAAACGCTGGTGAAAGTAA
AAGATGCTGAAGATCAGTTGGGTGCACGAGTGGGTTACATCGAACTGGATCTCAACAGCGGTAAGATCCT
TGAGAGTTTTCGCCCCGAAGAACGTTTTCCAATGATGAGCACTTTTAAAGTTCTGCTATGTGGCGCGGTA
TTATCCCGTATTGACGCCGGGCAAGAGCAACTCGGTCGCCGCATACACTATTCTCAGAATGACTTGGTTG
AGTACTCACCAGTCACAGAAAAGCATCTTACGGATGGCATGACAGTAAGAGAATTATGCAGTGCTGCCAT
AACCATGAGTGATAACACTGCGGCCAACTTACTTCTGACAACGATCGGAGGACCGAAGGAGCTAACCGCT
TTTTTGCACAACATGGGGGATCATGTAACTCGCCTTGATCGTTGGGAACCGGAGCTGAATGAAGCCATAC
CAAACGACGAGCGTGACACCACGATGCCTGTAGCAATGGCAACAACGTTGCGCAAACTATTAACTGGCGA
ACTACTTACTCTAGCTTCCCGGCAACAATTAATAGACTGGATGGAGGCGGATAAAGTTGCAGGACCACTT
CTGCGCTCGGCCCTTCCGGCTGGCTGGTTTATTGCTGATAAATCTGGAGCCGGTGAGCGTGGGTCTCGCG
GTATCATTGCAGCACTGGGGCCAGATGGTAAGCCCTCCCGTATCGTAGTTATCTACACGACGGGGAGTCA
GGCAACTATGGATGAACGAAATAGACAGATCGCTGAGATAGGTGCCTCACTGATTAAGCATTGGTAACTG
TCAGACCAAGTTTACTCATATATACTTTAGATTGATTTAAAACTTCATTTTTAATTTAAAAGGATCTAGG
TGAAGATCCTTTTTGATAATCTCATGACCAAAATCCCTTAACGTGAGTTTTCGTTCCACTGAGCGTCAGA
CCCCGTAGAAAAGATCAAAGGATCTTCTTGAGATCCTTTTTTTCTGCGCGTAATCTGCTGCTTGCAAACA
AAAAAACCACCGCTACCAGCGGTGGTTTGTTTGCCGGATCAAGAGCTACCAACTCTTTTTCCGAAGGTAA
CTGGCTTCAGCAGAGCGCAGATACCAAATACTGTTCTTCTAGTGTAGCCGTAGTTAGGCCACCACTTCAA
GAACTCTGTAGCACCGCCTACATACCTCGCTCTGCTAATCCTGTTACCAGTGGCTGCTGCCAGTGGCGAT
AAGTCGTGTCTTACCGGGTTGGACTCAAGACGATAGTTACCGGATAAGGCGCAGCGGTCGGGCTGAACGG
GGGGTTCGTGCACACAGCCCAGCTTGGAGCGAACGACCTACACCGAACTGAGATACCTACAGCGTGAGCT
ATGAGAAAGCGCCACGCTTCCCGAAGGGAGAAAGGCGGACAGGTATCCGGTAAGCGGCAGGGTCGGAACA
GGAGAGCGCACGAGGGAGCTTCCAGGGGGAAACGCCTGGTATCTTTATAGTCCTGTCGGGTTTCGCCACC
TCTGACTTGAGCGTCGATTTTTGTGATGCTCGTCAGGGGGGCGGAGCCTATGGAAAAACGCCAGCAACGC
GGCCTTTTTACGGTTCCTGGCCTTTTGCTGGCCTTTTGCTCACATGTTCTTTCCTGCGTTATCCCCTGAT
TCTGTGGATAACCGTATTACCGCCTTTGAGTGAGCTGATACCGCTCGCCGCAGCCGAACGACCGAGCGCA
GCGAGTCAGTGAGCGAGGAAGCGGAAGAGCGCCCAATACGCAAACCGCCTCTCCCCGCGCGTTGGCCGAT
TCATTAATGCAGCTGGCACGACAGGTTTCCCGACTGGAAAGCGGGCAGTGAGCGCAACGCAATTAATGTG
AGTTAGCTCACTCATTAGGCACCCCAGGCTTTACACTTTATGCTTCCGGCTCGTATGTTGTGTGGAATTG
TGAGCGGATAACAATTTCACACAGGAAACAGCTATGACCATGATTACGCCAAGCGCGCAATTAACCCTCA
CTAAAGGGAACAAAAGCTGGAGCTGCAAGCTTAATGTAGTCTTATGCAATACTCTTGTAGTCTTGCAACA
TGGTAACGATGAGTTAGCAACATGCCTTACAAGGAGAGAAAAAGCACCGTGCATGCCGATTGGTGGAAGT
AAGGTGGTACGATCGTGCCTTATTAGGAAGGCAACAGACGGGTCTGACATGGATTGGACGAACCACTGAA
TTGCCGCATTGCAGAGATATTGTATTTAAGTGCCTAGCTCGATACATAAACGGGTCTCTCTGGTTAGACC
AGATCTGAGCCTGGGAGCTCTCTGGCTAACTAGGGAACCCACTGCTTAAGCCTCAATAAAGCTTGCCTTG
AGTGCTTCAAGTAGTGTGTGCCCGTCTGTTGTGTGACTCTGGTAACTAGAGATCCCTCAGACCCTTTTAG
TCAGTGTGGAAAATCTCTAGCAGTGGCGCCCGAACAGGGACTTGAAAGCGAAAGGGAAACCAGAGGAGCT
CTCTCGACGCAGGACTCGGCTTGCTGAAGCGCGCACGGCAAGAGGCGAGGGGCGGCGACTGGTGAGTACG
CCAAAAATTTTGACTAGCGGAGGCTAGAAGGAGAGAGATGGGTGCGAGAGCGTCAGTATTAAGCGGGGGA
GAATTAGATCGCGATGGGAAAAAATTCGGTTAAGGCCAGGGGGAAAGAAAAAATATAAATTAAAACATAT
AGTATGGGCAAGCAGGGAGCTAGAACGATTCGCAGTTAATCCTGGCCTGTTAGAAACATCAGAAGGCTGT
AGACAAATACTGGGACAGCTACAACCATCCCTTCAGACAGGATCAGAAGAACTTAGATCATTATATAATA
CAGTAGCAACCCTCTATTGTGTGCATCAAAGGATAGAGATAAAAGACACCAAGGAAGCTTTAGACAAGAT
AGAGGAAGAGCAAAACAAAAGTAAGACCACCGCACAGCAAGCGGCCGCTGATCTTCAGACCTGGAGGAGG
AGATATGAGGGACAATTGGAGAAGTGAATTATATAAATATAAAGTAGTAAAAATTGAACCATTAGGAGTA
GCACCCACCAAGGCAAAGAGAAGAGTGGTGCAGAGAGAAAAAAGAGCAGTGGGAATAGGAGCTTTGTTCC
TTGGGTTCTTGGGAGCAGCAGGAAGCACTATGGGCGCAGCGTCAATGACGCTGACGGTACAGGCCAGACA
ATTATTGTCTGGTATAGTGCAGCAGCAGAACAATTTGCTGAGGGCTATTGAGGCGCAACAGCATCTGTTG
CAACTCACAGTCTGGGGCATCAAGCAGCTCCAGGCAAGAATCCTGGCTGTGGAAAGATACCTAAAGGATC
AACAGCTCCTGGGGATTTGGGGTTGCTCTGGAAAACTCATTTGCACCACTGCTGTGCCTTGGAATGCTAG
TTGGAGTAATAAATCTCTGGAACAGATTTGGAATCACACGACCTGGATGGAGTGGGACAGAGAAATTAAC
AATTACACAAGCTTAATACACTCCTTAATTGAAGAATCGCAAAACCAGCAAGAAAAGAATGAACAAGAAT
TATTGGAATTAGATAAATGGGCAAGTTTGTGGAATTGGTTTAACATAACAAATTGGCTGTGGTATATAAA
ATTATTCATAATGATAGTAGGAGGCTTGGTAGGTTTAAGAATAGTTTTTGCTGTACTTTCTATAGTGAAT
AGAGTTAGGCAGGGATATTCACCATTATCGTTTCAGACCCACCTCCCAACCCCGAGGGGACCCAGAGAGG
GCCTATTTCCCATGATTCCTTCATATTTGCATATACGATACAAGGCTGTTAGAGAGATAATTAGAATTAA
TTTGACTGTAAACACAAAGATATTAGTACAAAATACGTGACGTAGAAAGTAATAATTTCTTGGGTAGTTT
GCAGTTTTAAAATTATGTTTTAAAATGGACTATCATATGCTTACCGTAACTTGAAAGTATTTCGATTTCT
TGGCTTTATATATCTTGTGGAAAGGACGAAACACCGTGGTATTGGAATAACTCACAGTTTTAGAGCTAGA
AATAGCAAGTTAAAATAAGGCTAGTCCGTTATCAACTTGAAAAAGTGGCACCGAGTCGGTGCTTTTTTAA
GCTTGGCGTAACTAGATCTTGAGACAAATGGCAGTATTCATCCACAATTTTAAAAGAAAAGGGGGGATTG
GGGGGTACAGTGCAGGGGAAAGAATAGTAGACATAATAGCAACAGACATACAAACTAAAGAATTACAAAA
ACAAATTACAAAAATTCAAAATTTTCGGGTTTATTACAGGGACAGCAGAGATCCACTTTGGCGCCGGCTC
GAGGGGG
Features (pLannotate 1.2.2; 29 found; start..end, strand, type, name):
     14..80      +  CDS            small t antigen (fragment): SV40 (simian virus 40) small t antigen
    106..317     +  promoter       EF-1α core promoter: core promoter for human elongation factor EF-1α
    318..1256    +  intron         EF-1α intron A: intron upstream of the start codon of human EF-1α
   1278..1877    +  CDS            PuroR (fragment): puromycin N-acetyltransferase; pac from Streptomyces; confers resistance to puromycin
   1893..2481    +  misc_feature   WPRE: woodchuck hepatitis virus posttranscriptional regulatory element
   2532..2551    +  misc_feature   cPPT/CTS (fragment): central polypurine tract and central termination sequence of HIV-1
   2553..2786    +  LTR            3' LTR (ΔU3): self-inactivating 3' long terminal repeat (LTR) from HIV-1
   2864..2985    +  polyA_signal   SV40 poly(A) signal: SV40 polyadenylation signal
   3025..3160    +  rep_origin     SV40 ori: SV40 origin of replication
   3181..3199    -  promoter       T7 promoter: promoter for bacteriophage T7 RNA polymerase
   3207..3362    +  CDS            lacZα (fragment): LacZα fragment of β-galactosidase; lacZ fragment
   3367..3795    +  rep_origin     f1 ori (sequence partly withheld): f1 bacteriophage origin of replication; arrow indicates direction of (+) strand synthesis
   3848..3952    +  promoter       AmpR promoter: bla
   3953..4813    +  CDS            AmpR: β-lactamase; bla; confers resistance to ampicillin, carbenicillin, and related antibiotics
   4984..5572    +  rep_origin     ori: high-copy-number ColE1/pMB1/pBR322/pUC origin of replication
   5755..5847    +  CDS            lacI (fragment): lac repressor; lacI; The lac repressor binds to the lac operator to inhibit transcription in E. coli. This inhibition can be relieved by adding lactose or isopropyl-β-D-thiogalactopyranoside (IPTG).
   5860..5881    +  protein_bind   CAP binding site: CAP binding activates transcription in the presence of cAMP. E. coli catabolite activator protein
   5896..5926    +  promoter       lac promoter: promoter for the E. coli lac operon
   5934..5950    +  protein_bind   lac operator: The lac repressor binds to the lac operator to inhibit transcription in E. coli. This inhibition can be relieved by adding lactose or isopropyl-β-D-thiogalactopyranoside (IPTG). lac repressor encoded by lacI
   5995..6013    +  promoter       T3 promoter: promoter for bacteriophage T3 RNA polymerase
   6041..6267    +  promoter       RSV promoter: Rous sarcoma virus enhancer/promoter
   6268..6448    +  LTR            5' LTR (truncated): truncated 5' long terminal repeat (LTR) from HIV-1
   6495..6620    +  misc_feature   HIV-1 Ψ: packaging signal of human immunodeficiency virus type 1
   6604..6967    +  CDS            HIV-1 gag (fragment): gag protein from human immunodeficiency virus 1; gag
   7113..7346    +  misc_feature   RRE: The Rev response element (RRE) of HIV-1 allows for Rev-dependent mRNA export from the nucleus to the cytoplasm.
   7723..7749    +  CDS            Rev (fragment): human immunodeficiency virus 1 (HIV-1) Rev protein; rev; enhances nuclear export of unspliced and incompletely spliced viral mRNAs
   7753..7993    +  promoter       U6 promoter: RNA polymerase III promoter for human U6 snRNA
   8023..8098    +  misc_RNA       gRNA scaffold: guide RNA scaffold for the Streptococcus pyogenes CRISPR/Cas9 system
   8154..8271    +  misc_feature   cPPT/CTS: central polypurine tract and central termination sequence of HIV-1
