[The description below was written by a language model from this plasmid's Addgene catalogue record and pLannotate feature annotations shown in this document.]
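Description:
CHEK1 gRNA (BRDN0001145520) is a third-generation lentiviral guide RNA plasmid built on the lentiGuide-Puro backbone and designed to target human CHEK1 (also known as CHK1) for CRISPR-Cas9 knockout. It is maintained in E. coli as a high-copy plasmid through a ColE1/pUC-type origin and selected with ampicillin via the β-lactamase gene. An f1 origin, an SV40 origin and remnants of lac and T7/T3 promoter regions are also annotated in the bacterial backbone.

The lentiviral transfer cassette begins with an RSV promoter fused to a truncated HIV-1 5' LTR, which drives production of the genomic RNA in packaging cells without a need for Tat. This is followed by the Ψ packaging signal with a partial gag sequence, the Rev response element for nuclear export, and a cPPT/CTS that aids nuclear import of the viral genome. It ends in a self-inactivating ΔU3 3' LTR, followed by an SV40 polyadenylation signal. Within this frame, a human U6 RNA polymerase III promoter expresses the CHEK1-specific spacer joined to the Streptococcus pyogenes gRNA scaffold. A separate EF-1α promoter with its first intron drives puromycin N-acetyltransferase for selection of transduced mammalian cells, and a downstream WPRE boosts transcript expression.

The guide was designed against several CHEK1 RefSeq transcript variants and belongs to a human kinome gRNA collection. The plasmid does not encode Cas9, so it is meant to be used alongside a separate Cas9 vector such as lentiCas9-Blast or in cells that already express Cas9.
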