Addgene plasmid #76643: CHEK1 gRNA (BRDN0001145520)
Purpose: 3rd generation lentiviral gRNA plasmid targeting human CHEK1
Depositing lab: John Doench & David Root. Depositing organization: Broad Institute. Publication: Optimized sgRNA design to maximize activity and minimize off-target effects of CRISPR-Cas9. Doench JG, Fusi N, Sullender M, Hegde M, Vaimberg EW, Donovan KF, Smith I, Tothova Z, Wilen C, Orchard R, Virgin HW, Listgarten J, Root DE. Nat Biotechnol. 2016 Jan 18. doi: 10.1038/nbt.3437. PubMed 26780180.
Backbone
  Vector backbone: lentiGuide-Puro
  Backbone manufacturer: Zhang Lab (Addgene plasmid # 52963)
  Vector type: Mammalian Expression, Lentiviral, CRISPR
  Selectable markers: Puromycin
Growth in bacteria
  Bacterial resistance: Ampicillin, 100 μg/mL
  Growth temperature: 37°C
  Growth strain: DH5alpha
  Copy number: High Copy
Gene/Insert
  Gene/Insert name: CHEK1 (alt names: CHEK1; NM_001114121.2)
  gRNA/shRNA sequence: TGGTATTGGAATAACTCACA
  Species: H. sapiens (human)
  Entrez Gene: CHEK1 (a.k.a. CHK1, OZEMA21)
  Promoter: hU6
  Cloning method: Unknown
  Sequencing primers: 5′ U6-F; 3′ pS2-R
Terms and licenses: Academic/Nonprofit Terms; Industry Terms: Not Available to Industry
Depositor comments: The gRNA was designed to target the following Genbank reference sequence(s): NM_001114121.2,NM_001114122.2,NM_001244846.1,NM_001274.5. Note that this plasmid does NOT contain Cas9. It should be used in conjunction with lentiCas9-Blast (Addgene #52962) or otherwise with cell lines already expressing Cas9. Browse the full kinome gRNA library at http://www.addgene.org/pooled-library/broadgpp-human-kinome/ or visit http://www.broadinstitute.org/rnai/public/ for detailed protocols and information.
How to cite: CHEK1 gRNA (BRDN0001145520) was a gift from John Doench & David Root (Addgene plasmid # 76643 ; http://n2t.net/addgene:76643 ; RRID:Addgene_76643)
