>Addgene plasmid #76643 | CHEK1 gRNA (BRDN0001145520) | depositor partial sequence | sequence record 144103 | Target Sequence
TGGTATTGGAATAACTCACA
