>Addgene plasmid #76643 | CHEK1 gRNA (BRDN0001145520) | addgene partial sequence | sequence record 186223 | hU6-F
CGTAGAAAGTAATAATTTCTTGGGTAGTTTGCAGTTTTAAAATTATGTTTTAAAATGGACTATCATATGC
TTACCGTAACTTGAAAGTATTTCGATTTCTTGGCTTTATATATCTTGTGGAAAGGACGAAACACCGTGGT
ATTGGAATAACTCACAGTTTTAGAGCTAGAAATAGCAAGTTAAAATAAGGCTAGTCCGTTATCAACTTGA
AAAAGTGGCACCGAGTCGGTGCTTTTTTAAGCTTGGCGTAACTAGATCTTGAGACAAATGGCAGTATTCA
TCCACAATTTTAAAAGAAAAGGGGGGATTGGGGGGTACAGTGCAGGGGAAAGAATAGTAGACATAATAGC
AACAGACATACAAACTAAAGAATTACAAAAACAAATTACAAAAATTCAAAATTTTCGGGTTTATTACAGG
GACAGCAGAGATCCACTTTGGCGCCGGCTCGAGGGGGCCCGGGTGCAAAGATGGATAAAGTTTTAAACAG
AGAGGAATCTTTGCAGCTAATGGACCTTCTAGGTCTTGAAAGGAGTGGGAATTGGCTCCGGTGCCCGTCA
GTGGGCAGAG
